Addgene plasmid #68394: S48I48 ELP
Purpose: Elastin-like polypeptide (VPGxG) with 48 repeats of serine guest residue followed by 48 repeats of isoleucine guest residue
Depositing lab: Andrew MacKay. Depositing organization: University of Southern California. Publication: Biodegradation of elastin-like polypeptide nanoparticles. Shah M, Hsueh PY, Sun G, Chang HY, Janib SM, MacKay JA. Protein Sci. 2012 Jun;21(6):743-50. doi: 10.1002/pro.2063. Epub 2012 May 14. PubMed 22434766.
Backbone
  Vector backbone: PET25b+
  Backbone manufacturer: Novagen
  Backbone size w/o insert (bp): 5547
  Total vector size (bp): 6925
  Vector type: Bacterial Expression
Growth in bacteria
  Bacterial resistance: Ampicillin, 100 μg/mL
  Growth temperature: 37°C
  Growth strain: Top10
  Copy number: Unknown
Gene/Insert
  Gene/Insert name: S48I48 ELP (alt names: elastin-like polypeptide; G(VPGSG)48(VPGIG)48Y)
  Species: Synthetic
  Insert size (bp): 1500
  Promoter: T7
  Cloning method: Restriction Enzyme; 5′ cloning site NdeI (not destroyed); 3′ cloning site BamHI (not destroyed)
  Sequencing primers: 5′ T7; 3′ T7term
Terms and licenses: Academic/Nonprofit Terms; Industry Terms: Not Available to Industry
How to cite: S48I48 ELP was a gift from Andrew MacKay (Addgene plasmid # 68394 ; http://n2t.net/addgene:68394 ; RRID:Addgene_68394)
