[The description below was written by a language model from this plasmid's Addgene catalogue record and pLannotate feature annotations shown in this document.]
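Description:
S48I48 ELP is a bacterial expression plasmid built on the Novagen pET25b(+) backbone, with a total size of 6,925 bp. It carries a synthetic gene of about 1.5 kb, cloned between NdeI and BamHI sites that both remain intact. It is maintained in E. coli through a ColE1/pMB1-type origin accompanied by the pBR322 bom region and the rop gene, which moderates copy number. Selection is by ampicillin through β-lactamase expressed from its own promoter. An f1 origin is also present and allows single-stranded DNA production. The short tetracycline-resistance fragments and the predicted open reading frame flagged by the annotation are pBR322-derived backbone remnants rather than functional markers.

The insert encodes an elastin-like polypeptide diblock made of VPGxG pentapeptide repeats: 48 repeats with serine as the guest residue followed by 48 repeats with isoleucine, bracketed by a leading glycine and a terminal tyrosine. Transcription is driven by a T7 promoter controlled by an adjacent lac operator, with the T7 gene 10 ribosome binding site upstream and a T7 terminator downstream. The plasmid-borne lacI gene supplies repressor, so expression is IPTG-inducible in hosts that provide T7 RNA polymerase. The repetitive ELP coding region itself is not annotated in the feature table, but it occupies the gap between the RBS and the vector's downstream HSV epitope and His tag sequences. The stated polypeptide design ends in tyrosine, and the record does not say whether those vector tags are translated. The associated publication concerns biodegradation of ELP nanoparticles. This fits a hydrophilic serine block joined to a hydrophobic isoleucine block, an amphiphilic design of the kind used for temperature-triggered nanoparticle assembly.
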