Features (pLannotate 1.2.2; 19 found; start..end, strand, type, name):
     12..467     +  rep_origin     f1 ori (sequence partly withheld): f1 bacteriophage origin of replication; arrow indicates direction of (+) strand synthesis
    494..598     +  promoter       AmpR promoter: bla
    599..1459    +  CDS            AmpR: β-lactamase; bla; confers resistance to ampicillin, carbenicillin, and related antibiotics
   1630..2218    +  rep_origin     ori: high-copy-number ColE1/pMB1/pBR322/pUC origin of replication
   2404..2546    -  misc_feature   bom: basis of mobility region from pBR322
   2648..2839    -  CDS            rop: Rop protein, which maintains plasmids at low copy number; rop
   2856..3236    +  CDS            YPB1_ECOLX: Protein predicted: Swiss-Prot protein existence level 4. From Escherichia coli.
   3308..3599    -  CDS            TcR (fragment): tetracycline efflux protein; tet; confers resistance to tetracycline
   3614..3635    -  protein_bind   CAP binding site: CAP binding activates transcription in the presence of cAMP. E. coli catabolite activator protein
   3648..4730    -  CDS            lacI: lac repressor; lacI; The lac repressor binds to the lac operator to inhibit transcription in E. coli. This inhibition can be relieved by adding lactose or isopropyl-β-D-thiogalactopyranoside (IPTG).
   4731..4808    -  promoter       lacI promoter: lacI
   4816..5095    -  CDS            TcR (fragment): tetracycline efflux protein; tet; confers resistance to tetracycline
   5117..5135    +  promoter       T7 promoter: promoter for bacteriophage T7 RNA polymerase
   5136..5160    +  protein_bind   lac operator: The lac repressor binds to the lac operator to inhibit transcription in E. coli. This inhibition can be relieved by adding lactose or isopropyl-β-D-thiogalactopyranoside (IPTG). lac repressor encoded by lacI
   5176..5196    +  RBS            RBS: efficient ribosome binding site from bacteriophage T7 gene 10 (Olins and Rangwala, 1989)
   6730..6762    +  CDS            HSV tag: HSV (herpes simplex virus) epitope tag
   6769..6786    +  CDS            9xHis (fragment): 9xHis affinity tag
   6796..6845    +  CDS            SET1 (fragment): solubility-enhancement tag derived from T7 phage gene 10B
   6853..6900    +  terminator     T7 terminator: transcription terminator for bacteriophage T7 RNA polymerase
>Addgene plasmid #68394 | S48I48 ELP | depositor full sequence | sequence record 120395 | S48I48 ELP inside PET25b+ backbone
TGGCGAATGGG
[124 nt withheld, positions 12-135]
C
[91 nt withheld, positions 137-227]
A
[49 nt withheld, positions 229-277]
CCTTTGACGTTGGAGTCCACGTTCTTT
[37 nt withheld, positions 305-341]
ACCCTATCTCGGTCTATTCTTTTGATTTATAAGGGATTTTGCCGATTTCGGCCTATTGGTTAAAAAATGA
GCTGATTTAACAAAAATTTAACGCGAATTTTAACAAAATATTAACGTTTACAATTTCAGGTGGCACTTTT
CGGGGAAATGTGCGCGGAACCCCTATTTGTTTATTTTTCTAAATACATTCAAATATGTATCCGCTCATGA
GACAATAACCCTGATAAATGCTTCAATAATATTGAAAAAGGAAGAGTATGAGTATTCAACATTTCCGTGT
CGCCCTTATTCCCTTTTTTGCGGCATTTTGCCTTCCTGTTTTTGCTCACCCAGAAACGCTGGTGAAAGTA
AAAGATGCTGAAGATCAGTTGGGTGCACGAGTGGGTTACATCGAACTGGATCTCAACAGCGGTAAGATCC
TTGAGAGTTTTCGCCCCGAAGAACGTTTTCCAATGATGAGCACTTTTAAAGTTCTGCTATGTGGCGCGGT
ATTATCCCGTATTGACGCCGGGCAAGAGCAACTCGGTCGCCGCATACACTATTCTCAGAATGACTTGGTT
GAGTACTCACCAGTCACAGAAAAGCATCTTACGGATGGCATGACAGTAAGAGAATTATGCAGTGCTGCCA
TAACCATGAGTGATAACACTGCGGCCAACTTACTTCTGACAACGATCGGAGGACCGAAGGAGCTAACCGC
TTTTTTGCACAACATGGGGGATCATGTAACTCGCCTTGATCGTTGGGAACCGGAGCTGAATGAAGCCATA
CCAAACGACGAGCGTGACACCACGATGCCTGCAGCAATGGCAACAACGTTGCGCAAACTATTAACTGGCG
AACTACTTACTCTAGCTTCCCGGCAACAATTAATAGACTGGATGGAGGCGGATAAAGTTGCAGGACCACT
TCTGCGCTCGGCCCTTCCGGCTGGCTGGTTTATTGCTGATAAATCTGGAGCCGGTGAGCGTGGGTCTCGC
GGTATCATTGCAGCACTGGGGCCAGATGGTAAGCCCTCCCGTATCGTAGTTATCTACACGACGGGGAGTC
AGGCAACTATGGATGAACGAAATAGACAGATCGCTGAGATAGGTGCCTCACTGATTAAGCATTGGTAACT
GTCAGACCAAGTTTACTCATATATACTTTAGATTGATTTAAAACTTCATTTTTAATTTAAAAGGATCTAG
GTGAAGATCCTTTTTGATAATCTCATGACCAAAATCCCTTAACGTGAGTTTTCGTTCCACTGAGCGTCAG
ACCCCGTAGAAAAGATCAAAGGATCTTCTTGAGATCCTTTTTTTCTGCGCGTAATCTGCTGCTTGCAAAC
AAAAAAACCACCGCTACCAGCGGTGGTTTGTTTGCCGGATCAAGAGCTACCAACTCTTTTTCCGAAGGTA
ACTGGCTTCAGCAGAGCGCAGATACCAAATACTGTCCTTCTAGTGTAGCCGTAGTTAGGCCACCACTTCA
AGAACTCTGTAGCACCGCCTACATACCTCGCTCTGCTAATCCTGTTACCAGTGGCTGCTGCCAGTGGCGA
TAAGTCGTGTCTTACCGGGTTGGACTCAAGACGATAGTTACCGGATAAGGCGCAGCGGTCGGGCTGAACG
GGGGGTTCGTGCACACAGCCCAGCTTGGAGCGAACGACCTACACCGAACTGAGATACCTACAGCGTGAGC
TATGAGAAAGCGCCACGCTTCCCGAAGGGAGAAAGGCGGACAGGTATCCGGTAAGCGGCAGGGTCGGAAC
AGGAGAGCGCACGAGGGAGCTTCCAGGGGGAAACGCCTGGTATCTTTATAGTCCTGTCGGGTTTCGCCAC
CTCTGACTTGAGCGTCGATTTTTGTGATGCTCGTCAGGGGGGCGGAGCCTATGGAAAAACGCCAGCAACG
CGGCCTTTTTACGGTTCCTGGCCTTTTGCTGGCCTTTTGCTCACATGTTCTTTCCTGCGTTATCCCCTGA
TTCTGTGGATAACCGTATTACCGCCTTTGAGTGAGCTGATACCGCTCGCCGCAGCCGAACGACCGAGCGC
AGCGAGTCAGTGAGCGAGGAAGCGGAAGAGCGCCTGATGCGGTATTTTCTCCTTACGCATCTGTGCGGTA
TTTCACACCGCATATATGGTGCACTCTCAGTACAATCTGCTCTGATGCCGCATAGTTAAGCCAGTATACA
CTCCGCTATCGCTACGTGACTGGGTCATGGCTGCGCCCCGACACCCGCCAACACCCGCTGACGCGCCCTG
ACGGGCTTGTCTGCTCCCGGCATCCGCTTACAGACAAGCTGTGACCGTCTCCGGGAGCTGCATGTGTCAG
AGGTTTTCACCGTCATCACCGAAACGCGCGAGGCAGCTGCGGTAAAGCTCATCAGCGTGGTCGTGAAGCG
ATTCACAGATGTCTGCCTGTTCATCCGCGTCCAGCTCGTTGAGTTTCTCCAGAAGCGTTAATGTCTGGCT
TCTGATAAAGCGGGCCATGTTAAGGGCGGTTTTTTCCTGTTTGGTCACTGATGCCTCCGTGTAAGGGGGA
TTTCTGTTCATGGGGGTAATGATACCGATGAAACGAGAGAGGATGCTCACGATACGGGTTACTGATGATG
AACATGCCCGGTTACTGGAACGTTGTGAGGGTAAACAACTGGCGGTATGGATGCGGCGGGACCAGAGAAA
AATCACTCAGGGTCAATGCCAGCGCTTCGTTAATACAGATGTAGGTGTTCCACAGGGTAGCCAGCAGCAT
CCTGCGATGCAGATCCGGAACATAATGGTGCAGGGCGCTGACTTCCGCGTTTCCAGACTTTACGAAACAC
GGAAACCGAAGACCATTCATGTTGTTGCTCAGGTCGCAGACGTTTTGCAGCAGCAGTCGCTTCACGTTCG
CTCGCGTATCGGTGATTCATTCTGCTAACCAGTAAGGCAACCCCGCCAGCCTAGCCGGGTCCTCAACGAC
AGGAGCACGATCATGCGCACCCGTGGGGCCGCCATGCCGGCGATAATGGCCTGCTTCTCGCCGAAACGTT
TGGTGGCGGGACCAGTGACGAAGGCTTGAGCGAGGGCGTGCAAGATTCCGAATACCGCAAGCGACAGGCC
GATCATCGTCGCGCTCCAGCGAAAGCGGTCCTCGCCGAAAATGACCCAGAGCGCTGCCGGCACCTGTCCT
ACGAGTTGCATGATAAAGAAGACAGTCATAAGTGCGGCGACGATAGTCATGCCCCGCGCCCACCGGAAGG
AGCTGACTGGGTTGAAGGCTCTCAAGGGCATCGGTCGAGATCCCGGTGCCTAATGAGTGAGCTAACTTAC
ATTAATTGCGTTGCGCTCACTGCCCGCTTTCCAGTCGGGAAACCTGTCGTGCCAGCTGCATTAATGAATC
GGCCAACGCGCGGGGAGAGGCGGTTTGCGTATTGGGCGCCAGGGTGGTTTTTCTTTTCACCAGTGAGACG
GGCAACAGCTGATTGCCCTTCACCGCCTGGCCCTGAGAGAGTTGCAGCAAGCGGTCCACGCTGGTTTGCC
CCAGCAGGCGAAAATCCTGTTTGATGGTGGTTAACGGCGGGATATAACATGAGCTGTCTTCGGTATCGTC
GTATCCCACTACCGAGATATCCGCACCAACGCGCAGCCCGGACTCGGTAATGGCGCGCATTGCGCCCAGC
GCCATCTGATCGTTGGCAACCAGCATCGCAGTGGGAACGATGCCCTCATTCAGCATTTGCATGGTTTGTT
GAAAACCGGACATGGCACTCCAGTCGCCTTCCCGTTCCGCTATCGGCTGAATTTGATTGCGAGTGAGATA
TTTATGCCAGCCAGCCAGACGCAGACGCGCCGAGACAGAACTTAATGGGCCCGCTAACAGCGCGATTTGC
TGGTGACCCAATGCGACCAGATGCTCCACGCCCAGTCGCGTACCGTCTTCATGGGAGAAAATAATACTGT
TGATGGGTGTCTGGTCAGAGACATCAAGAAATAACGCCGGAACATTAGTGCAGGCAGCTTCCACAGCAAT
GGCATCCTGGTCATCCAGCGGATAGTTAATGATCAGCCCACTGACGCGTTGCGCGAGAAGATTGTGCACC
GCCGCTTTACAGGCTTCGACGCCGCTTCGTTCTACCATCGACACCACCACGCTGGCACCCAGTTGATCGG
CGCGAGATTTAATCGCCGCGACAATTTGCGACGGCGCGTGCAGGGCCAGACTGGAGGTGGCAACGCCAAT
CAGCAACGACTGTTTGCCCGCCAGTTGTTGTGCCACGCGGTTGGGAATGTAATTCAGCTCCGCCATCGCC
GCTTCCACTTTTTCCCGCGTTTTCGCAGAAACGTGGCTGGCCTGGTTCACCACGCGGGAAACGGTCTGAT
AAGAGACACCGGCATACTCTGCGACATCGTATAACGTTACTGGTTTCACATTCACCACCCTGAATTGACT
CTCTTCCGGGCGCTATCATGCCATACCGCGAAAGGTTTTGCGCCATTCGATGGTGTCCGGGATCTCGACG
CTCTCCCTTATGCGACTCCTGCATTAGGAAGCAGCCCAGTAGTAGGTTGAGGCCGTTGAGCACCGCCGCC
GCAAGGAATGGTGCATGCAAGGAGATGGCGCCCAACAGTCCCCCGGCCACGGGGCCTGCCACCATACCCA
CGCCGAAACAAGCGCTCATGAGCCCGAAGTGGCGAGCCCGATCTTCCCCATCGGTGATGTCGGCGATATA
GGCGCCAGCAACCGCACCTGTGGCGCCGGTGATGCCGGCCACGATGCGTCCGGCGTAGAGGATCGAGATC
TCGATCCCGCGAAATTAATACGACTCACTATAGGGGAATTGTGAGCGGATAACAATTCCCCTCTAGAAAT
AATTTTGTTTAACTTTAAGAAGGAGGAGTACATATGGGTGTTCCGGGCTCTGGTGTACCAGGTAGCGGTG
TACCGGGTTCTGGCGTACCTGGCTCCGGTGTCCCGGGTTCCGGTGTTCCGGGTTCTGGTGTTCCGGGCTC
TGGTGTACCAGGTAGCGGTGTACCGGGTTCTGGCGTACCTGGCTCCGGTGTCCCGGGTTCCGGTGTTCCG
GGTTCTGGTGTTCCGGGCTCTGGTGTACCAGGTAGCGGTGTACCGGGTTCTGGCGTACCTGGCTCCGGTG
TCCCGGGTTCCGGTGTTCCGGGTTCTGGTGTTCCGGGCTCTGGTGTACCAGGTAGCGGTGTACCGGGTTC
TGGCGTACCTGGCTCCGGTGTCCCGGGTTCCGGTGTTCCGGGTTCTGGTGTTCCGGGCTCTGGTGTACCA
GGTAGCGGTGTACCGGGTTCTGGCGTACCTGGCTCCGGTGTCCCGGGTTCCGGTGTTCCGGGTTCTGGTG
TTCCGGGCTCTGGTGTACCAGGTAGCGGTGTACCGGGTTCTGGCGTACCTGGCTCCGGTGTCCCGGGTTC
CGGTGTTCCGGGTTCTGGTGTTCCGGGCTCTGGTGTACCAGGTAGCGGTGTACCGGGTTCTGGCGTACCT
GGCTCCGGTGTCCCGGGTTCCGGTGTTCCGGGTTCTGGTGTTCCGGGCTCTGGTGTACCAGGTAGCGGTG
TACCGGGTTCTGGCGTACCTGGCTCCGGTGTCCCGGGTTCCGGTGTTCCGGGTTCTGGTGTTCCTGGTAT
CGGTGTTCCGGGCATCGGTGTACCTGGCATTGGTGTCCCAGGTATTGGCGTTCCAGGTATCGGCGTACCA
GGTATTGGTGTTCCTGGTATCGGTGTTCCGGGCATCGGTGTACCTGGCATTGGTGTCCCAGGTATTGGCG
TTCCAGGTATCGGCGTACCAGGTATTGGTGTTCCTGGTATCGGTGTTCCGGGCATCGGTGTACCTGGCAT
TGGTGTCCCAGGTATTGGCGTTCCAGGTATCGGCGTACCAGGTATTGGTGTTCCTGGTATCGGTGTTCCG
GGCATCGGTGTACCTGGCATTGGTGTCCCAGGTATTGGCGTTCCAGGTATCGGCGTACCAGGTATTGGTG
TTCCTGGTATCGGTGTTCCGGGCATCGGTGTACCTGGCATTGGTGTCCCAGGTATTGGCGTTCCAGGTAT
CGGCGTACCAGGTATTGGTGTTCCTGGTATCGGTGTTCCGGGCATCGGTGTACCTGGCATTGGTGTCCCA
GGTATTGGCGTTCCAGGTATCGGCGTACCAGGTATTGGTGTTCCTGGTATCGGTGTTCCGGGCATCGGTG
TACCTGGCATTGGTGTCCCAGGTATTGGCGTTCCAGGTATCGGCGTACCAGGTATTGGTGTTCCTGGTAT
CGGTGTTCCGGGCATCGGTGTACCTGGCATTGGTGTCCCAGGTATTGGCGTTCCAGGTATCGGCGTACCA
GGTATTGGTTACTGATAATGATCTTCAGGATCCGAATTCGAGCTCCGTCGACAAGCTTGCGGCCGCACTC
GAGATCAAACGGGCTAGCCAGCCAGAACTCGCCCCGGAAGACCCCGAGGATGTCGAGCACCACCACCACC
ACCACTGAGATCCGGCTGCTAACAAAGCCCGAAAGGAAGCTGAGTTGGCTGCTGCCACCGCTGAGCAATA
ACTAGCATAACCCCTTGGGGCCTCTAAACGGGTCTTGAGGGGTTTTTTGCTGAAAGGAGGAACTATATCC
GGAT
