>Addgene plasmid #68394 | S48I48 ELP | addgene partial sequence | sequence record 122873 | T7 5'-TAATACGACTCACTATAGGG-3'
AATAATTTTGTTTAACTTTAAGAAGGAGGAGTACATATGGGTGTTCCGGGCTCTGGTGTACCAGGTAGCG
GTGTACCGGGTTCTGGCGTACCTGGCTCCGGTGTCCCGGGTTCCGGTGTTCCGGGTTCTGGTGTTCCGGG
CTCTGGTGTACCAGGTAGCGGTGTACCGGGTTCTGGCGTACCTGGCTCCGGTGTCCCGGGTTCCGGTGTT
CCGGGTTCTGGTGTTCCGGGCTCTGGTGTACCAGGTAGCGGTGTACCGGGTTCTGGCGTACCTGGCTCCG
GTGTCCCGGGTTCCGGTGTTCCGGGTTCTGGTGTTCCGGGCTCTGGTGTACCAGGTAGCGGTGTACCGGG
