>Addgene plasmid #68394 | S48I48 ELP | addgene partial sequence | sequence record 122874 | T7term 5'-GCTAGTTATTGCTCAGCGG-3'
TTAGCAGCCGGATCTCAGTGGTGGTGGTGGTGGTGCTCGACATCCTCGGGGTCTTCCGGGGCGAGTTCTG
GCTGGCTAGCCCGTTTGATCTCGAGTGCGGCCGCAAGCTTGTCGACGGAGCTCGAATTCGGATCCTGAAG
ATCATTATCAGTAACCAATACCTGGTACGCCGATACCTGGAACGCCAATACCTGGGACACCAATGCCAGG
TACACCGATGCCCGGAACACCGATACCAGGAACACCAATACCTGGTACGCCGATACCTGGAACGCCAATA
CCTGGGACACCAATGCCAGGTACACCGATGCCCGGAACACCGATACCAGGAACACCAATACCTGGTACGC
CGATACCTGGAACGCCAATACCTGGGACACCAATGCCAGGTACACCGATGCCCGGAACACCGATACCAGG
AACACCAATACCTGGTACGCCGATACCTGGAACGCCAATACCTGGGACACCAATGCCAGGTACACCGATG
CCCGGAACACCGATACCAGGAACACCAATACCTGGTACGCCGATACCTGGAACGCCAATACCTGGGACAC
CAATGCCAGGTACACCGATGCCCGGAACACCGATACCAGGAACACCAATACCTGGTACGCCGATACCTGG
AACGCCAATACCTGGGACACCAATGCCAGGTACACCGATGCCCGGAACACCGATACCAGGAACACCAATA
CCTGGTACGCCGATACCTGGAACGCCAATACCTGGGACACCAATGCCAGGTACACCGATGCCCGGAACAC
CGATACCAGGAACACCAATACCTGGTACGC
